Addgene plasmid #173456: pFA6a-mScarlet-H-mNeonGreen-kanMX (pKBJ009)
Purpose: Contains mScarletH-mNeonGreen tandem fluorescent protein timer
Depositing lab: Anton Khmelinskii. Depositing organization: Institut fuer Molekulare Biologie (IMB Mainz). Publication: High-Throughput Analysis of Protein Turnover with Tandem Fluorescent Protein Timers. Fung JJ, Blocher-Juarez K, Khmelinskii A. Methods Mol Biol. 2022;2378:85-100. doi: 10.1007/978-1-0716-1732-8_6. PubMed 34985695.
Backbone
  Vector backbone: pFA6a-mCherry-sfGFP-kanMX (pMaM17)
  Backbone size w/o insert (bp): 5614
  Total vector size (bp): 5596
  Modifications to backbone: Plasmid pFA6a-mCherry-sfGFP-kanMX (pMaM17) was digested with SalI-HF and BamHI-HF to cut out the fluorescent proteins; the 4150bp fragment was gel-purified. mScarletH-mNeonGreen insert was amplified by PCR from plasmid pRS423-mScarlet-mNeonGreen-CYC1ter (pKBJ004.1). Digested-vector and amplified-insert were assembled by Gibson and transformed into E. coli Dh5a.
  Vector type: Yeast Expression
  Selectable markers: Neomycin (select with G418)
Growth in bacteria
  Bacterial resistance: Ampicillin, 100 μg/mL
  Growth temperature: 37°C
  Growth strain: DH5alpha
  Copy number: Unknown
Gene/Insert
  Gene/Insert name: mScarlet-H-mNeonGreen
  Insert size (bp): 1440
  Promoter: no promoter
  Cloning method: Gibson Cloning
  Sequencing primers: 5′ agagtgcaccatatggac; 3′ ctgagaaagcaacctgac
Terms and licenses: Academic/Nonprofit Terms; Industry Terms: Not Available to Industry
How to cite: pFA6a-mScarlet-H-mNeonGreen-kanMX (pKBJ009) was a gift from Anton Khmelinskii (Addgene plasmid # 173456 ; http://n2t.net/addgene:173456 ; RRID:Addgene_173456)
