[The description below was written by a language model from this plasmid's Addgene catalogue record and pLannotate feature annotations shown in this document.]
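Description:
pFA6a-mScarlet-H-mNeonGreen-kanMX (pKBJ009) is a 5.6 kb yeast tagging-cassette plasmid of the pFA6a family, derived from pFA6a-mCherry-sfGFP-kanMX by excising the original fluorescent protein pair and replacing it by Gibson assembly with a PCR-amplified mScarlet-H–mNeonGreen fusion. It is propagated in E. coli through a high-copy ColE1/pUC-type origin and an ampicillin resistance gene (β-lactamase with its own promoter). The feature table shows no yeast origin of replication or centromere, consistent with a plasmid that serves as a template rather than as a replicating yeast vector. Short lacI, rop and bom fragments, along with flanking SP6 and T7 promoters, are leftovers of the backbone.

The payload is a roughly 1.4 kb open reading frame encoding mScarlet-H, an orange-red fluorescent protein, joined by a short linker to mNeonGreen, a very rapidly maturing green/yellow monomer. It is followed by the S. cerevisiae ADH1 terminator and then the kanMX marker, which allows G418 selection in yeast. The record lists no promoter for the insert, so expression depends on placing the cassette in frame behind a gene of interest. In pFA6a-type modules this is usually done by PCR amplification and homologous recombination into the chromosomal locus, though the record does not spell out this step. The two fluorophores together form a tandem fluorescent protein timer. Such timers rely on a difference in maturation kinetics, so the ratio of the slower red signal to the faster green signal reports the average age of the tagged protein pool and hence its stability. The associated publication describes using these timers for high-throughput analysis of protein turnover.
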