Features (pLannotate 1.2.2; 12 found; start..end, strand, type, name):
    102..120     +  promoter       SP6 promoter: promoter for bacteriophage SP6 RNA polymerase
    161..856     +  CDS            mScarlet-H: mScarlet-H is a basic (constitutively fluorescent) orange fluorescent protein published in 2016, derived from synthetic construct. It has low acid sensitivity.
    893..1600    +  CDS            mNeonGreen: mNeonGreen is a basic (constitutively fluorescent) green/yellow fluorescent protein published in 2013, derived from Branchiostoma lanceolatum. It is reported to be a very rapidly-maturing monomer with moderate acid sensitivity.
   1629..1816    +  terminator     ADH1 terminator: S. cerevisiae ADH1; transcription terminator for the S. cerevisiae alcohol dehydrogenase 1 (ADH1) gene
   1891..3247    +  gene           kanMX: yeast selectable marker conferring kanamycin resistance (Wach et al., 1994)
   3352..3370    -  promoter       T7 promoter: promoter for bacteriophage T7 RNA polymerase
   3392..3445    -  CDS            lacI (fragment): lac repressor; lacI; The lac repressor binds to the lac operator to inhibit transcription in E. coli. This inhibition can be relieved by adding lactose or isopropyl-β-D-thiogalactopyranoside (IPTG).
   3628..4216    -  rep_origin     ori: high-copy-number ColE1/pMB1/pBR322/pUC origin of replication
   4387..5247    -  CDS            AmpR: β-lactamase; bla; confers resistance to ampicillin, carbenicillin, and related antibiotics
   5248..5352    -  promoter       AmpR promoter: bla
   5447..5482    +  CDS            rop (fragment): Rop protein, which maintains plasmids at low copy number; rop
   5584..39      +  misc_feature   bom (fragment) (across the origin): basis of mobility region from pBR322
>Addgene plasmid #173456 | pFA6a-mScarlet-H-mNeonGreen-kanMX (pKBJ009) | addgene full sequence | sequence record 341926 | Addgene NGS Result
GCGGCATCAGAGCAGATTGTACTGAGAGTGCACCATATGGACATATTGTCGTTAGAACGCGGCTACAATT
AATACATAACCTTATGTATCATACACATACGATTTAGGTGACACTATAGAACGCGGCCGCCAGCTGAAGC
TTCGTACGCTGCAGGTCGACATGGTGAGCAAGGGCGAGGCAGTGATCAAGGAGTTCATGCGGTTCAAGGT
GCACATGGAGGGCTCCATGAACGGCCACGAGTTCGAGATCGAGGGCGAGGGCGAGGGCCGCCCCTACGAG
GGCACCCAGACCGCCAAGCTGAAGGTGACCAAGGGTGGCCCCCTGCCCTTCTCCTGGGACATCCTGTCCC
CTCAGTTCATGTACGGCTCCAGGGCCTTCACCAAGCACCCCGCCGACATCCCCGACTACTATAAGCAGTC
CTTCCCCGAGGGCTTCAAGTGGGAGCGCGTGATGAACTTCGAGGACGGCGGCGCCGTGACCGTGACCCAG
GACACCTCCCTGGAGGACGGCACCCTGATCTACAAGGTGAAGCTCCGCGGCACCAACTTCCCTCCTGACG
GCCCCGTAATGCAGAAGAAGACAATGGGCTGGGAAGCGTCCACCGAGCGGTTGTACCCCGAGGACGGCGT
GCTGAAGGGCGACATTAAGCACGCCCTGCGCCTGAAGGACGGCGGCCGCTACCTGGCGGACTTCAAGACC
ACCTACAAGGCCAAGAAGCCCGTGCAGATGCCCGGCGCCTACAACGTCGACCGCAAGTTGGACATCACCT
CCCACAACGAGGACTACACCGTGGTGGAACAGTACGAACGCTCCGAGGGCCGCCACTCCACCGGCGGCAT
GGACGAGCTGTACAAGCTCGACGGAGCAGGTGCTGGTGCTGGTGCTGGAGCAATGGTTTCTAAGGGTGAA
GAAGACAACATGGCTTCTTTGCCAGCTACTCACGAATTGCACATCTTCGGTTCTATCAACGGTGTTGACT
TCGACATGGTTGGTCAAGGTACTGGTAACCCAAACGACGGTTACGAAGAATTGAACTTGAAGTCTACTAA
GGGTGACTTGCAATTCTCTCCATGGATCTTGGTTCCACACATCGGTTACGGTTTCCACCAATACTTGCCA
TACCCAGACGGTATGTCTCCATTCCAAGCTGCTATGGTTGACGGTTCTGGTTACCAAGTTCACAGAACTA
TGCAATTCGAAGACGGTGCTTCTTTGACTGTTAACTACAGATACACTTACGAAGGTTCTCACATCAAGGG
TGAAGCTCAAGTTAAGGGTACTGGTTTCCCAGCTGACGGTCCAGTTATGACTAACTCTTTGACTGCTGCT
GACTGGTGTAGATCTAAGAAGACTTACCCAAACGACAAGACTATCATCTCTACTTTCAAGTGGTCTTACA
CTACTGGTAACGGTAAGAGATACAGATCTACTGCTAGAACTACTTACACTTTCGCTAAGCCAATGGCTGC
TAACTACTTGAAGAACCAACCAATGTACGTTTTCAGAAAGACTGAATTGAAGCACTCTAAGACTGAATTG
AACTTCAAGGAATGGCAAAAGGCTTTCACTGACGTTATGGGTATGGACGAATTGTACAAGGGATCCTAAG
CGCGCCACTTCTAAATAAGCGAATTTCTTATGATTTATGATTTTTATTATTAAATAAGTTATAAAAAAAA
TAAGTGTATACAAATTTTAAAGTGACTCTTAGGTTTTAAAACGAAAATTCTTATTCTTGAGTAACTCTTT
CCTGTAGGTCAGGTTGCTTTCTCAGGTATAGTATGAGGTCGCTCTTATTGACCACACCTCTACCGGCAGA
TCCGCTAGGGATAACAGGGTAATATAGATCTGTTTAGCTTGCCTCGTCCCCGCCGGGTCACCCGGCCAGC
GACATGGAGGCCCAGAATACCCTCCTTGACAGTCTTGACGTGCGCAGCTCAGGGGCATGATGTGACTGTC
GCCCGTACATTTAGCCCATACATCCCCATGTATAATCATTTGCATCCATACATTTTGATGGCCGCACGGC
GCGAAGCAAAAATTACGGCTCCTCGCTGCAGACCTGCGAGCAGGGAAACGCTCCCCTCACAGACGCGTTG
AATTGTCCCCACGCCGCGCCCCTGTAGAGAAATATAAAAGGTTAGGATTTGCCACTGAGGTTCTTCTTTC
ATATACTTCCTTTTAAAATCTTGCTAGGATACAGTTCTCACATCACATCCGAACATAAACAACCATGGGT
AAGGAAAAGACTCACGTTTCGAGGCCGCGATTAAATTCCAACATGGATGCTGATTTATATGGGTATAAAT
GGGCTCGCGATAATGTCGGGCAATCAGGTGCGACAATCTATCGATTGTATGGGAAGCCCGATGCGCCAGA
GTTGTTTCTGAAACATGGCAAAGGTAGCGTTGCCAATGATGTTACAGATGAGATGGTCAGACTAAACTGG
CTGACGGAATTTATGCCTCTTCCGACCATCAAGCATTTTATCCGTACTCCTGATGATGCATGGTTACTCA
CCACTGCGATCCCCGGCAAAACAGCATTCCAGGTATTAGAAGAATATCCTGATTCAGGTGAAAATATTGT
TGATGCGCTGGCAGTGTTCCTGCGCCGGTTGCATTCGATTCCTGTTTGTAATTGTCCTTTTAACAGCGAT
CGCGTATTTCGTCTCGCTCAGGCGCAATCACGAATGAATAACGGTTTGGTTGATGCGAGTGATTTTGATG
ACGAGCGTAATGGCTGGCCTGTTGAACAAGTCTGGAAAGAAATGCATAAGCTTTTGCCATTCTCACCGGA
TTCAGTCGTCACTCATGGTGATTTCTCACTTGATAACCTTATTTTTGACGAGGGGAAATTAATAGGTTGT
ATTGATGTTGGACGAGTCGGAATCGCAGACCGATACCAGGATCTTGCCATCCTATGGAACTGCCTCGGTG
AGTTTTCTCCTTCATTACAGAAACGGCTTTTTCAAAAATATGGTATTGATAATCCTGATATGAATAAATT
GCAGTTTCATTTGATGCTCGATGAGTTTTTCTAATCAGTACTGACAATAAAAAGATTCTTGTTTTCAAGA
ACTTGTCATTTGTATAGTTTTTTTATATTGTAGTTGTTCTATTTTAATCAAATGTTAGCGTGATTTATAT
TTTTTTTCGCCTCGACATCATCTGCCCAGATGCGAAGTTAAGTGCGCAGAAAGTAATATCATGCGTCAAT
CGTATGTGAATGCTGGTCGCTATACTGCTGTCGATTCGATACTAACGCCGCCATCCAGTTTAAACGAGCT
CGAATTCATCGATGATATCAGATCCACTAGTGGCCTATGCGGCCGCGGATCTGCCGGTCTCCCTATAGTG
AGTCGTATTAATTTCGATAAGCCAGGTTAACCTGCATTAATGAATCGGCCAACGCGCGGGGAGAGGCGGT
TTGCGTATTGGGCGCTCTTCCGCTTCCTCGCTCACTGACTCGCTGCGCTCGGTCGTTCGGCTGCGGCGAG
CGGTATCAGCTCACTCAAAGGCGGTAATACGGTTATCCACAGAATCAGGGGATAACGCAGGAAAGAACAT
GTGAGCAAAAGGCCAGCAAAAGGCCAGGAACCGTAAAAAGGCCGCGTTGCTGGCGTTTTTCCATAGGCTC
CGCCCCCCTGACGAGCATCACAAAAATCGACGCTCAAGTCAGAGGTGGCGAAACCCGACAGGACTATAAA
GATACCAGGCGTTTCCCCCTGGAAGCTCCCTCGTGCGCTCTCCTGTTCCGACCCTGCCGCTTACCGGATA
CCTGTCCGCCTTTCTCCCTTCGGGAAGCGTGGCGCTTTCTCATAGCTCACGCTGTAGGTATCTCAGTTCG
GTGTAGGTCGTTCGCTCCAAGCTGGGCTGTGTGCACGAACCCCCCGTTCAGCCCGACCGCTGCGCCTTAT
CCGGTAACTATCGTCTTGAGTCCAACCCGGTAAGACACGACTTATCGCCACTGGCAGCAGCCACTGGTAA
CAGGATTAGCAGAGCGAGGTATGTAGGCGGTGCTACAGAGTTCTTGAAGTGGTGGCCTAACTACGGCTAC
ACTAGAAGAACAGTATTTGGTATCTGCGCTCTGCTGAAGCCAGTTACCTTCGGAAAAAGAGTTGGTAGCT
CTTGATCCGGCAAACAAACCACCGCTGGTAGCGGTGGTTTTTTTGTTTGCAAGCAGCAGATTACGCGCAG
AAAAAAAGGATCTCAAGAAGATCCTTTGATCTTTTCTACGGGGTCTGACGCTCAGTGGAACGAAAACTCA
CGTTAAGGGATTTTGGTCATGAGATTATCAAAAAGGATCTTCACCTAGATCCTTTTAAATTAAAAATGAA
GTTTTAAATCAATCTAAAGTATATATGAGTAAACTTGGTCTGACAGTTACCAATGCTTAATCAGTGAGGC
ACCTATCTCAGCGATCTGTCTATTTCGTTCATCCATAGTTGCCTGACTCCCCGTCGTGTAGATAACTACG
ATACGGGAGGGCTTACCATCTGGCCCCAGTGCTGCAATGATACCGCGAGACCCACGCTCACCGGCTCCAG
ATTTATCAGCAATAAACCAGCCAGCCGGAAGGGCCGAGCGCAGAAGTGGTCCTGCAACTTTATCCGCCTC
CATCCAGTCTATTAATTGTTGCCGGGAAGCTAGAGTAAGTAGTTCGCCAGTTAATAGTTTGCGCAACGTT
GTTGCCATTGCTACAGGCATCGTGGTGTCACGCTCGTCGTTTGGTATGGCTTCATTCAGCTCCGGTTCCC
AACGATCAAGGCGAGTTACATGATCCCCCATGTTGTGCAAAAAAGCGGTTAGCTCCTTCGGTCCTCCGAT
CGTTGTCAGAAGTAAGTTGGCCGCAGTGTTATCACTCATGGTTATGGCAGCACTGCATAATTCTCTTACT
GTCATGCCATCCGTAAGATGCTTTTCTGTGACTGGTGAGTACTCAACCAAGTCATTCTGAGAATAGTGTA
TGCGGCGACCGAGTTGCTCTTGCCCGGCGTCAATACGGGATAATACCGCGCCACATAGCAGAACTTTAAA
AGTGCTCATCATTGGAAAACGTTCTTCGGGGCGAAAACTCTCAAGGATCTTACCGCTGTTGAGATCCAGT
TCGATGTAACCCACTCGTGCACCCAACTGATCTTCAGCATCTTTTACTTTCACCAGCGTTTCTGGGTGAG
CAAAAACAGGAAGGCAAAATGCCGCAAAAAAGGGAATAAGGGCGACACGGAAATGTTGAATACTCATACT
CTTCCTTTTTCAATATTATTGAAGCATTTATCAGGGTTATTGTCTCATGAGCGGATACATATTTGAATGT
ATTTAGAAAAATAAACAAATAGGGGTTCCGCGCACATTTCCCCGAAAAGTGCCACCTGACGTCTAAGAAA
CCATTATTATCATGACATTAACCTATAAAAATAGGCGTATCACGAGGCCCTTTCGTCTCGCGCGTTTCGG
TGATGACGGTGAAAACCTCTGACACATGCAGCTCCCGGAGACGGTCACAGCTTGTCTGTAAGCGGATGCC
GGGAGCAGACAAGCCCGTCAGGGCGCGTCAGCGGGTGTTGGCGGGTGTCGGGGCTGGCTTAACTAT
